>Addgene plasmid #141934 | TFORF2131 | addgene full sequence | sequence record 454925 | Addgene NGS Result
TTAATGTAGTCTTATGCAATACTCTTGTAGTCTTGCAACATGGTAACGATGAGTTAGCAACATGCCTTAC
AAGGAGAGAAAAAGCACCGTGCATGCCGATTGGTGGAAGTAAGGTGGTACGATCGTGCCTTATTAGGAAG
GCAACAGACGGGTCTGACATGGATTGGACGAACCACTGAATTGCCGCATTGCAGAGATATTGTATTTAAG
TGCCTAGCTCGATACATAAACGGGTCTCTCTGGTTAGACCAGATCTGAGCCTGGGAGCTCTCTGGCTAAC
TAGGGAACCCACTGCTTAAGCCTCAATAAAGCTTGCCTTGAGTGCTTCAAGTAGTGTGTGCCCGTCTGTT
GTGTGACTCTGGTAACTAGAGATCCCTCAGACCCTTTTAGTCAGTGTGGAAAATCTCTAGCAGTGGCGCC
CGAACAGGGACTTGAAAGCGAAAGGGAAACCAGAGGAGCTCTCTCGACGCAGGACTCGGCTTGCTGAAGC
GCGCACGGCAAGAGGCGAGGGGCGGCGACTGGTGAGTACGCCAAAAATTTTGACTAGCGGAGGCTAGAAG
GAGAGAGATGGGTGCGAGAGCGTCAGTATTAAGCGGGGGAGAATTAGATCGCGATGGGAAAAAATTCGGT
TAAGGCCAGGGGGAAAGAAAAAATATAAATTAAAACATATAGTATGGGCAAGCAGGGAGCTAGAACGATT
CGCAGTTAATCCTGGCCTGTTAGAAACATCAGAAGGCTGTAGACAAATACTGGGACAGCTACAACCATCC
CTTCAGACAGGATCAGAAGAACTTAGATCATTATATAATACAGTAGCAACCCTCTATTGTGTGCATCAAA
GGATAGAGATAAAAGACACCAAGGAAGCTTTAGACAAGATAGAGGAAGAGCAAAACAAAAGTAAGACCAC
CGCACAGCAAGCGGCCGCTGATCTTCAGACCTGGAGGAGGAGATATGAGGGACAATTGGAGAAGTGAATT
ATATAAATATAAAGTAGTAAAAATTGAACCATTAGGAGTAGCACCCACCAAGGCAAAGAGAAGAGTGGTG
CAGAGAGAAAAAAGAGCAGTGGGAATAGGAGCTTTGTTCCTTGGGTTCTTGGGAGCAGCAGGAAGCACTA
TGGGCGCAGCGTCAATGACGCTGACGGTACAGGCCAGACAATTATTGTCTGGTATAGTGCAGCAGCAGAA
CAATTTGCTGAGGGCTATTGAGGCGCAACAGCATCTGTTGCAACTCACAGTCTGGGGCATCAAGCAGCTC
CAGGCAAGAATCCTGGCTGTGGAAAGATACCTAAAGGATCAACAGCTCCTGGGGATTTGGGGTTGCTCTG
GAAAACTCATTTGCACCACTGCTGTGCCTTGGAATGCTAGTTGGAGTAATAAATCTCTGGAACAGATTTG
GAATCACACGACCTGGATGGAGTGGGACAGAGAAATTAACAATTACACAAGCTTAATACACTCCTTAATT
GAAGAATCGCAAAACCAGCAAGAAAAGAATGAACAAGAATTATTGGAATTAGATAAATGGGCAAGTTTGT
GGAATTGGTTTAACATAACAAATTGGCTGTGGTATATAAAATTATTCATAATGATAGTAGGAGGCTTGGT
AGGTTTAAGAATAGTTTTTGCTGTACTTTCTATAGTGAATAGAGTTAGGCAGGGATATTCACCATTATCG
TTTCAGACCCACCTCCCAACCCCGAGGGGACCCATGCATTGCATCTCAATTAGTCAGCAACCAGGTGTGG
AAAGTCCCCAGGCTCCCCAGCAGGCAGAAGTATGCAAAGCATGCGTCTCAATTAGTCAGCAACCATAGTC
CCGCCCCTAACTCCGCCCATCCCGCCCCTAACTCCGCCCAGTTCCGCCCATTCTCCGCCCCATGGCTGAC
TAATTTTTTTTATTTATGCAGAGGCCGAGGCCGCCTCGGCCTCTGAGCTATTCCAGAAGTAGTGAGGAGG
CTTTTTTGGAGGCCTAGGCTTTTGCAAAAAGCTTTCTAGAGGTACCACCGGAGCTTACCATGACCGAGTA
CAAGCCCACGGTGCGCCTCGCCACCCGCGACGACGTCCCCAGGGCCGTACGCACCCTCGCCGCCGCGTTC
GCCGACTACCCCGCCACGCGCCACACCGTCGATCCGGACCGCCACATCGAGCGGGTCACCGAGCTGCAAG
AACTCTTCCTCACGCGCGTCGGGCTCGACATCGGCAAGGTGTGGGTCGCGGACGACGGCGCCGCCGTGGC
GGTCTGGACCACGCCGGAGAGCGTCGAAGCGGGGGCGGTGTTCGCCGAGATCGGCCCGCGCATGGCCGAG
TTGAGCGGTTCCCGGCTGGCCGCGCAGCAACAGATGGAAGGCCTCCTGGCGCCGCACCGGCCCAAGGAGC
CCGCGTGGTTCCTGGCCACCGTCGGCGTCTCGCCCGACCACCAGGGCAAGGGTCTGGGCAGCGCCGTCGT
GCTCCCCGGAGTGGAGGCGGCCGAGCGCGCCGGGGTGCCCGCCTTCCTGGAGACCTCCGCGCCCCGCAAC
CTCCCCTTCTACGAGCGGCTCGGCTTCACCGTCACCGCCGACGTCGAGGTGCCCGAAGGACCGCGCACCT
GGTGCATGACCCGCAAGCCCGGTGCCAGTTAACGAATTCTAGATCTTGAGACAAATGGCAGTATTCATCC
ACAATTTTAAAAGAAAAGGGGGGATTGGGGGGTACAGTGCAGGGGAAAGAATAGTAGACATAATAGCAAC
AGACATACAAACTAAAGAATTACAAAAACAAATTACAAAAATTCAAAATTTTCGGGTTTATTACAGGGAC
AGCAGAGATCCACTTTGGCGCCGGCTCGAGGCCTGCAGGTGCAAAGATGGATAAAGTTTTAAACAGAGAG
GAATCTTTGCAGCTAATGGACCTTCTAGGTCTTGAAAGGAGTGGGAATTGGCTCCGGTGCCCGTCAGTGG
GCAGAGCGCACATCGCCCACAGTCCCCGAGAAGTTGGGGGGAGGGGTCGGCAATTGAACCGGTGCCTAGA
GAAGGTGGCGCGGGGTAAACTGGGAAAGTGATGTCGTGTACTGGCTCCGCCTTTTTCCCGAGGGTGGGGG
AGAACCGTATATAAGTGCAGTAGTCGCCGTGAACGTTCTTTTTCGCAACGGGTTTGCCGCCAGAACACAG
GTAAGTGCCGTGTGTGGTTCCCGCGGGCCTGGCCTCTTTACGGGTTATGGCCCTTGCGTGCCTTGAATTA
CTTCCACCTGGCTGCAGTACGTGATTCTTGATCCCGAGCTTCGGGTTGGAAGTGGGTGGGAGAGTTCGAG
GCCTTGCGCTTAAGGAGCCCCTTCGCCTCGTGCTTGAGTTGAGGCCTGGCCTGGGCGCTGGGGCCGCCGC
GTGCGAATCTGGTGGCACCTTCGCGCCTGTCTCGCTGCTTTCGATAAGTCTCTAGCCATTTAAAATTTTT
GATGACCTGCTGCGACGCTTTTTTTCTGGCAAGATAGTCTTGTAAATGCGGGCCAAGATCTGCACACTGG
TATTTCGGTTTTTGGGGCCGCGGGCGGCGACGGGGCCCGTGCGTCCCAGCGCACATGTTCGGCGAGGCGG
GGCCTGCGAGCGCGGCCACCGAGAATCGGACGGGGGTAGTCTCAAGCTGGCCGGCCTGCTCTGGTGCCTG
GCCTCGCGCCGCCGTGTATCGCCCCGCCCTGGGCGGCAAGGCTGGCCCGGTCGGCACCAGTTGCGTGAGC
GGAAAGATGGCCGCTTCCCGGCCCTGCTGCAGGGAGCTCAAAATGGAGGACGCGGCGCTCGGGAGAGCGG
GCGGGTGAGTCACCCACACAAAGGAAAAGGGCCTTTCCGTCCTCAGCCGTCGCTTCATGTGACTCCACGG
AGTACCGGGCGCCGTCCAGGCACCTCGATTAGTTCTCGAGCTTTTGGAGTACGTCGTCTTTAGGTTGGGG
GGAGGGGTTTTATGCGATGGAGTTTCCCCACACTGAGTGGGTGGAGACTGAAGTTAGGCCAGCTTGGCAC
TTGATGTAATTCTCCTTGGAATTTGCCCTTTTTGAGTTTGGATCTTGGTTCATTCTCAAGCCTCAGACAG
TGGTTCAAAGTTTTTTTCTTCCATTTCAGGTGTCGTGAGGCTAGCACCGCCACCATGACTGAACCTCAGG
TGGGGTGTGTAGCCTGTCCAAGGGTACACAAAGAGCCGGCCCAAGTTGGAACCCCCTGGCCGGCTAAACC
CAGGAGTCACCCAAGAAAACGTGACCCCACTGCCCTTCTCCCCAGGTCCCTCTGGCCTGCATGCCAGGAG
TCGGTCACCGCCCTGTGCTTCCTCCAAGAGACAGTGGAGAGGCTGGGTCAGTCCCCTGCCCAGGACACCC
CGGTCCTGGGGCCTTGCTGGGACCCGATGGCTCTGGGGACTCAGGGCCGCCTGCTGCTGGACAGGGATTC
CAAGGACACACAGACCAGGATCAGCCAAAAGGGCCGCCGTCTGCAGCCCCCGGGGACTCCCTCGGCCCCA
CCCCAGAGAAGGCCCCGGAAACAGCTGAACCCCTGCCGGGGCACCGAGAGAGTGGACCCTGGGTTCGAGG
GGGTGACTCTGAAGTTTCAGATAAAGCCGGACTCCAGCCTGCAGATCATCCCCACGTACAGCCTGCCCTG
CAGTAGCCGTTCTCAGGAATCCCCTGCAGATGCTGTTGGGGGCCCTGCAGCCCACCCAGGAGGCACCGAG
GCCCACTCAGCAGGCAGCGAGGCCCTGGAGCCCCGGCGCTGTGCTTCCTGTCGGACCCAGAGGACCCCGC
TCTGGAGAGACGCTGAAGATGGGACCCCTCTCTGCAACGCCTGTGGGATCAGGTACAAGAAATACGGCAC
TCGCTGCTCCAGCTGCTGGCTGGTGCCCAGGAAAAATGTCCAGCCCAAGAGGCTATGTGGCAGATGTGGA
GTGTCCCTGGACCCCATTCAGGAAGGTTAGTAATGAACTAGTCCGTAACTTGAAAGTATTTCGATTTCTT
GGCTTTATATATCTTGTGGAAAGGACGACGTTTAGGTACCGCTATTGAGCTTACGCGTTAAGTCGACAAT
CAACCTCTGGATTACAAAATTTGTGAAAGATTGACTGGTATTCTTAACTATGTTGCTCCTTTTACGCTAT
GTGGATACGCTGCTTTAATGCCTTTGTATCATGCTATTGCTTCCCGTATGGCTTTCATTTTCTCCTCCTT
GTATAAATCCTGGTTGCTGTCTCTTTATGAGGAGTTGTGGCCCGTTGTCAGGCAACGTGGCGTGGTGTGC
ACTGTGTTTGCTGACGCAACCCCCACTGGTTGGGGCATTGCCACCACCTGTCAGCTCCTTTCCGGGACTT
TCGCTTTCCCCCTCCCTATTGCCACGGCGGAACTCATCGCCGCCTGCCTTGCCCGCTGCTGGACAGGGGC
TCGGCTGTTGGGCACTGACAATTCCGTGGTGTTGTCGGGGAAATCATCGTCCTTTCCTTGGCTGCTCGCC
TGTGTTGCCACCTGGATTCTGCGCGGGACGTCCTTCTGCTACGTCCCTTCGGCCCTCAATCCAGCGGACC
TTCCTTCCCGCGGCCTGCTGCCGGCTCTGCGGCCTCTTCCGCGTCTTCGCCTTCGCCCTCAGACGAGTCG
GATCTCCCTTTGGGCCGCCTCCCCGCGTCGACTTTAAGACCAATGACTTACAAGGCAGCTGTAGATCTTA
GCCACTTTTTAAAAGAAAAGGGGGGACTGGAAGGGCTAATTCACTCCCAACGAAGACAAGATCTGCTTTT
TGCTTGTACTGGGTCTCTCTGGTTAGACCAGATCTGAGCCTGGGAGCTCTCTGGCTAACTAGGGAACCCA
CTGCTTAAGCCTCAATAAAGCTTGCCTTGAGTGCTTCAAGTAGTGTGTGCCCGTCTGTTGTGTGACTCTG
GTAACTAGAGATCCCTCAGACCCTTTTAGTCAGTGTGGAAAATCTCTAGCAGTACGTATAGTAGTTCATG
TCATCTTATTATTCAGTATTTATAACTTGCAAAGAAATGAATATCAGAGAGTGAGAGGAACTTGTTTATT
GCAGCTTATAATGGTTACAAATAAAGCAATAGCATCACAAATTTCACAAATAAAGCATTTTTTTCACTGC
ATTCTAGTTGTGGTTTGTCCAAACTCATCAATGTATCTTATCATGTCTGGCTCTAGCTATCCCGCCCCTA
ACTCCGCCCATCCCGCCCCTAACTCCGCCCAGTTCCGCCCATTCTCCGCCCCATGGCTGACTAATTTTTT
TTATTTATGCAGAGGCCGAGGCCGCCTCGGCCTCTGAGCTATTCCAGAAGTAGTGAGGAGGCTTTTTTGG
AGGCCTAGGGACGTACCCAATTCGCCCTATAGTGAGTCGTATTACGCGCGCTCACTGGCCGTCGTTTTAC
AACGTCGTGACTGGGAAAACCCTGGCGTTACCCAACTTAATCGCCTTGCAGCACATCCCCCTTTCGCCAG
CTGGCGTAATAGCGAAGAGGCCCGCACCGATCGCCCTTCCCAACAGTTGCGCAGCCTGAATGGCGAATGG
G
[124 nt withheld, positions 6512-6635]
C
[91 nt withheld, positions 6637-6727]
A
[49 nt withheld, positions 6729-6777]
CCTTTGACGTTGGAGTCCACGTTCTTT
[37 nt withheld, positions 6805-6841]
ACCCTATCTCGGTCTATTCTTTTGATTTATAAGGGATTTTGCCGATTTCGGCCTATTGGTTAAAAAATGA
GCTGATTTAACAAAAATTTAACGCGAATTTTAACAAAATATTAACGCTTACAATTTAGGTGGCACTTTTC
GGGGAAATGTGCGCGGAACCCCTATTTGTTTATTTTTCTAAATACATTCAAATATGTATCCGCTCATGAG
ACAATAACCCTGATAAATGCTTCAATAATATTGAAAAAGGAAGAGTATGAGTATTCAACATTTCCGTGTC
GCCCTTATTCCCTTTTTTGCGGCATTTTGCCTTCCTGTTTTTGCTCACCCAGAAACGCTGGTGAAAGTAA
AAGATGCTGAAGATCAGTTGGGTGCACGAGTGGGTTACATCGAACTGGATCTCAACAGCGGTAAGATCCT
TGAGAGTTTTCGCCCCGAAGAACGTTTTCCAATGATGAGCACTTTTAAAGTTCTGCTATGTGGCGCGGTA
TTATCCCGTATTGACGCCGGGCAAGAGCAACTCGGTCGCCGCATACACTATTCTCAGAATGACTTGGTTG
AGTACTCACCAGTCACAGAAAAGCATCTTACGGATGGCATGACAGTAAGAGAATTATGCAGTGCTGCCAT
AACCATGAGTGATAACACTGCGGCCAACTTACTTCTGACAACGATCGGAGGACCGAAGGAGCTAACCGCT
TTTTTGCACAACATGGGGGATCATGTAACTCGCCTTGATCGTTGGGAACCGGAGCTGAATGAAGCCATAC
CAAACGACGAGCGTGACACCACGATGCCTGTAGCAATGGCAACAACGTTGCGCAAACTATTAACTGGCGA
ACTACTTACTCTAGCTTCCCGGCAACAATTAATAGACTGGATGGAGGCGGATAAAGTTGCAGGACCACTT
CTGCGCTCGGCCCTTCCGGCTGGCTGGTTTATTGCTGATAAATCTGGAGCCGGTGAGCGTGGGTCTCGCG
GTATCATTGCAGCACTGGGGCCAGATGGTAAGCCCTCCCGTATCGTAGTTATCTACACGACGGGGAGTCA
GGCAACTATGGATGAACGAAATAGACAGATCGCTGAGATAGGTGCCTCACTGATTAAGCATTGGTAACTG
TCAGACCAAGTTTACTCATATATACTTTAGATTGATTTAAAACTTCATTTTTAATTTAAAAGGATCTAGG
TGAAGATCCTTTTTGATAATCTCATGACCAAAATCCCTTAACGTGAGTTTTCGTTCCACTGAGCGTCAGA
CCCCGTAGAAAAGATCAAAGGATCTTCTTGAGATCCTTTTTTTCTGCGCGTAATCTGCTGCTTGCAAACA
AAAAAACCACCGCTACCAGCGGTGGTTTGTTTGCCGGATCAAGAGCTACCAACTCTTTTTCCGAAGGTAA
CTGGCTTCAGCAGAGCGCAGATACCAAATACTGTTCTTCTAGTGTAGCCGTAGTTAGGCCACCACTTCAA
GAACTCTGTAGCACCGCCTACATACCTCGCTCTGCTAATCCTGTTACCAGTGGCTGCTGCCAGTGGCGAT
AAGTCGTGTCTTACCGGGTTGGACTCAAGACGATAGTTACCGGATAAGGCGCAGCGGTCGGGCTGAACGG
GGGGTTCGTGCACACAGCCCAGCTTGGAGCGAACGACCTACACCGAACTGAGATACCTACAGCGTGAGCT
ATGAGAAAGCGCCACGCTTCCCGAAGGGAGAAAGGCGGACAGGTATCCGGTAAGCGGCAGGGTCGGAACA
GGAGAGCGCACGAGGGAGCTTCCAGGGGGAAACGCCTGGTATCTTTATAGTCCTGTCGGGTTTCGCCACC
TCTGACTTGAGCGTCGATTTTTGTGATGCTCGTCAGGGGGGCGGAGCCTATGGAAAAACGCCAGCAACGC
GGCCTTTTTACGGTTCCTGGCCTTTTGCTGGCCTTTTGCTCACATGTTCTTTCCTGCGTTATCCCCTGAT
TCTGTGGATAACCGTATTACCGCCTTTGAGTGAGCTGATACCGCTCGCCGCAGCCGAACGACCGAGCGCA
GCGAGTCAGTGAGCGAGGAAGCGGAAGAGCGCCCAATACGCAAACCGCCTCTCCCCGCGCGTTGGCCGAT
TCATTAATGCAGCTGGCACGACAGGTTTCCCGACTGGAAAGCGGGCAGTGAGCGCAACGCAATTAATGTG
AGTTAGCTCACTCATTAGGCACCCCAGGCTTTACACTTTATGCTTCCGGCTCGTATGTTGTGTGGAATTG
TGAGCGGATAACAATTTCACACAGGAAACAGCTATGACCATGATTACGCCAAGCGCGCAATTAACCCTCA
CTAAAGGGAACAAAAGCTGGAGCTGCAAGC
Features (pLannotate 1.2.2; 31 found; start..end, strand, type, name):
      5..231     +  promoter       RSV promoter: Rous sarcoma virus enhancer/promoter
    232..412     +  LTR            5' LTR (truncated): truncated 5' long terminal repeat (LTR) from HIV-1
    459..584     +  misc_feature   HIV-1 Ψ: packaging signal of human immunodeficiency virus type 1
    568..931     +  CDS            HIV-1 gag (fragment): gag protein from human immunodeficiency virus 1; gag
   1077..1310    +  misc_feature   RRE: The Rev response element (RRE) of HIV-1 allows for Rev-dependent mRNA export from the nucleus to the cytoplasm.
   1687..1713    +  CDS            Rev (fragment): human immunodeficiency virus 1 (HIV-1) Rev protein; rev; enhances nuclear export of unspliced and incompletely spliced viral mRNAs
   1720..1743    +  promoter       SV40 promoter (fragment): SV40 early promoter
   1744..1815    +  promoter       SV40 promoter (fragment): SV40 enhancer and early promoter
   1839..1974    +  rep_origin     SV40 ori: SV40 origin of replication
   2020..2616    +  CDS            PuroR (fragment): puromycin N-acetyltransferase; pac from Streptomyces; confers resistance to puromycin
   2665..2782    +  misc_feature   cPPT/CTS: central polypurine tract and central termination sequence of HIV-1
   2847..2913    +  CDS            small t antigen (fragment): SV40 (simian virus 40) small t antigen
   2920..4098    +  promoter       EF-1α promoter: strong constitutive promoter for human elongation factor EF-1α
   4115..4927    +  CDS            ZGLP1: ZGLP1_HUMAN - Also known as GLP1 From Homo sapiens (Human).
   4943..4996    +  promoter       U6 promoter (fragment): RNA polymerase III promoter for human U6 snRNA
   5038..5626    +  misc_feature   WPRE: woodchuck hepatitis virus posttranscriptional regulatory element
   5677..5696    +  misc_feature   cPPT/CTS (fragment): central polypurine tract and central termination sequence of HIV-1
   5698..5931    +  LTR            3' LTR (ΔU3): self-inactivating 3' long terminal repeat (LTR) from HIV-1
   6009..6130    +  polyA_signal   SV40 poly(A) signal: SV40 polyadenylation signal
   6170..6305    +  rep_origin     SV40 ori: SV40 origin of replication
   6326..6344    -  promoter       T7 promoter: promoter for bacteriophage T7 RNA polymerase
   6352..6507    +  CDS            lacZα (fragment): LacZα fragment of β-galactosidase; lacZ fragment
   6512..6940    +  rep_origin     f1 ori (sequence partly withheld): f1 bacteriophage origin of replication; arrow indicates direction of (+) strand synthesis
   6993..7097    +  promoter       AmpR promoter: bla
   7098..7958    +  CDS            AmpR: β-lactamase; bla; confers resistance to ampicillin, carbenicillin, and related antibiotics
   8129..8717    +  rep_origin     ori: high-copy-number ColE1/pMB1/pBR322/pUC origin of replication
   8900..8992    +  CDS            lacI (fragment): lac repressor; lacI; The lac repressor binds to the lac operator to inhibit transcription in E. coli. This inhibition can be relieved by adding lactose or isopropyl-β-D-thiogalactopyranoside (IPTG).
   9005..9026    +  protein_bind   CAP binding site: CAP binding activates transcription in the presence of cAMP. E. coli catabolite activator protein
   9041..9071    +  promoter       lac promoter: promoter for the E. coli lac operon
   9079..9095    +  protein_bind   lac operator: The lac repressor binds to the lac operator to inhibit transcription in E. coli. This inhibition can be relieved by adding lactose or isopropyl-β-D-thiogalactopyranoside (IPTG). lac repressor encoded by lacI
   9140..9158    +  promoter       T3 promoter: promoter for bacteriophage T3 RNA polymerase
