[The description below was written by a language model from this plasmid's Addgene catalogue record and pLannotate feature annotations shown in this document.]
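Description:
TFORF2131 is a lentiviral mammalian expression plasmid built on the pLX_TRC317 backbone from the Broad Institute Genetic Perturbation Platform, carrying the human transcription factor ZGLP1 (also known as GATAD3 or GLP1) as a synthesized open reading frame. It belongs to a barcoded transcription factor ORF collection in which each clone carries a unique 24-bp barcode, so that the factor present in a cell can be identified by sequencing in pooled overexpression screens. The barcode is not annotated as a separate feature in the table. In bacteria the plasmid is maintained through a high-copy ColE1/pUC-type origin and ampicillin resistance (AmpR), and it also carries an f1 origin. The depositor warns of possible recombination, as is common for LTR-containing plasmids, and recommends screening several colonies.

The transfer cassette has a third-generation layout. An RSV promoter drives a truncated HIV-1 5' LTR, followed by the Ψ packaging signal with a gag fragment and the RRE for Rev-dependent export of the genomic RNA. A self-inactivating ΔU3 3' LTR closes the cassette, with an SV40 poly(A) signal downstream. Between the LTRs, an SV40 early promoter/origin segment precedes a puromycin N-acetyltransferase gene for selecting transduced cells. A cPPT/CTS element, which aids nuclear import of the viral DNA, follows. The EF-1α promoter then drives constitutive expression of the ZGLP1 coding sequence, and a downstream WPRE enhances transcript stability and expression. A short U6 promoter fragment is annotated between the ORF and the WPRE, though the record does not state its role. Remaining lac, T7 and T3 elements are backbone remnants. The 9,181-nt sequence matches the stated backbone plus insert sizes.
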