Addgene plasmid #141934: TFORF2131
Purpose: Lentiviral vector for overexpressing transcription factor ORFs with unique 24-bp barcodes. Barcodes facilitate identification of transcription factors in pooled screens.
Depositing lab: Feng Zhang. Depositing organization: Broad Institute. Publication: A transcription factor atlas of directed differentiation. Joung J, Ma S, Tay T, Geiger-Schuller KR, Kirchgatterer PC, Verdine VK, Guo B, Arias-Garcia MA, Allen WE, Singh A, Kuksenko O, Abudayyeh OO, Gootenberg JS, Fu Z, Macrae RK, Buenrostro JD, Regev A, Zhang F. Cell. 2023 Jan 5;186(1):209-229.e26. doi: 10.1016/j.cell.2022.11.026. PubMed 36608654.
Backbone
  Vector backbone: pLX_TRC317
  Backbone manufacturer: Broad Institute Genetic Perturbation Platform
  Backbone size w/o insert (bp): 8264
  Vector type: Mammalian Expression, Lentiviral
  Selectable markers: Puromycin
Growth in bacteria
  Bacterial resistance: Ampicillin, 100 μg/mL
  Growth temperature: 30°C
  Growth strain: NEB Stable
  Copy number: High Copy
Gene/Insert
  Gene/Insert name: ZGLP1
  Species: H. sapiens (human)
  Insert size (bp): 917
  Entrez Gene: ZGLP1 (a.k.a. GATAD3, GLP-1, GLP1)
  Promoter: EF1a
  Cloning method: Unknown
  Sequencing primers: 5′ GGGTGGAGACTGAAGTTAGGCCAG; 3′ CACATAGCGTAAAAGGAGCAACATAG
Terms and licenses: Academic/Nonprofit Terms; Industry Terms: Not Available to Industry
Depositor comments: NM_001103167,ENST00000403903 . The transcription factor ORF portion of this plasmid was synthesized by Genewiz. Please test multiple small colonies in case of plasmid recombination. To make this collection available in a timely manner, a portion of this collection was not fully sequenced by Addgene. If an Addgene verified full plasmid sequence is not available, please contact us prior to placing an order to request the full sequence.
How to cite: TFORF2131 was a gift from Feng Zhang (Addgene plasmid # 141934 ; http://n2t.net/addgene:141934 ; RRID:Addgene_141934)
