>Addgene plasmid #141934 | TFORF2131 | depositor partial sequence | sequence record 277939 | Insert
ACCGCCACCATGACTGAACCTCAGGTGGGGTGTGTAGCCTGTCCAAGGGTACACAAAGAGCCGGCCCAAG
TTGGAACCCCCTGGCCGGCTAAACCCAGGAGTCACCCAAGAAAACGTGACCCCACTGCCCTTCTCCCCAG
GTCCCTCTGGCCTGCATGCCAGGAGTCGGTCACCGCCCTGTGCTTCCTCCAAGAGACAGTGGAGAGGCTG
GGTCAGTCCCCTGCCCAGGACACCCCGGTCCTGGGGCCTTGCTGGGACCCGATGGCTCTGGGGACTCAGG
GCCGCCTGCTGCTGGACAGGGATTCCAAGGACACACAGACCAGGATCAGCCAAAAGGGCCGCCGTCTGCA
GCCCCCGGGGACTCCCTCGGCCCCACCCCAGAGAAGGCCCCGGAAACAGCTGAACCCCTGCCGGGGCACC
GAGAGAGTGGACCCTGGGTTCGAGGGGGTGACTCTGAAGTTTCAGATAAAGCCGGACTCCAGCCTGCAGA
TCATCCCCACGTACAGCCTGCCCTGCAGTAGCCGTTCTCAGGAATCCCCTGCAGATGCTGTTGGGGGCCC
TGCAGCCCACCCAGGAGGCACCGAGGCCCACTCAGCAGGCAGCGAGGCCCTGGAGCCCCGGCGCTGTGCT
TCCTGTCGGACCCAGAGGACCCCGCTCTGGAGAGACGCTGAAGATGGGACCCCTCTCTGCAACGCCTGTG
GGATCAGGTACAAGAAATACGGCACTCGCTGCTCCAGCTGCTGGCTGGTGCCCAGGAAAAATGTCCAGCC
CAAGAGGCTATGTGGCAGATGTGGAGTGTCCCTGGACCCCATTCAGGAAGGTTAGTAATGAACTAGTCCG
TAACTTGAAAGTATTTCGATTTCTTGGCTTTATATATCTTGTGGAAAGGACGACGTTTAGGTACCGCTAT
TGAGCTT
