>Addgene plasmid #141934 | TFORF2131 | depositor partial sequence | sequence record 277940 | Barcode
CGTTTAGGTACCGCTATTGAGCTT
